>Addgene plasmid #61408 | LSL-Cas9-Rosa26TV | addgene full sequence | sequence record 333613 | Addgene NGS Result
CCGCGGCAGGCCCTCCGAGCGTGGTGGAGCCGTTCTGTGAGACAGCCGGGTACGAGTCGTGACGCTGGAA
GGGGCAAGCGGGTGGTGGGCAGGAATGCGGTCCGCCCTGCAGCAACCGGAGGGGGAGGGAGAAGGGAGCG
GAAAAGTCTCCACCGGACGCGGCCATGGCTCGGGGGGGGGGGGGCAGCGGAGGAGCGCTTCCGGCCGACG
TCTCGTCGCTGATTGGCTTCTTTTCCTCCCGCCGTGTGTGAAAACACAAATGGCGTGTTTTGGTTGGCGT
AAGGCGCCTGTCAGTTAACGGCAGCCGGAGTGCGCAGCCGCCGGCAGCCTCGCTCTGCCCACTGGGTGGG
GCGGGAGGTAGGTGGGGTGAGGCGAGCTGGACGTGCGGGCGCGGTCGGCCTCTGGCGGGGCGGGGGRGGG
GAGGGAGGGTCAGCGAAAGTAGCTCGCGCGCGAGCGGCCGCCCACCCTCCCCTTCCTCTGGGGGAGTCGT
TTTACCCGCCGCCGGCCGGGCCTCGTCGTCTGATTGGCTCTCGGGGCCCAGAAAACTGGCCCTTGCCATT
GGCTCGTGTTCGTGCAAGTTGAGTCCATCCGCCGGCCAGCGGGGGCGGCGAGGAGGCGCTCCCAGGTTCC
GGCCCTCCCCTCGGCCCCGCGCCGCAGAGTCTGGCCGCGCGCCCCTGCGCAACGTGGCAGGAAGCGCGCG
CTGGGGGCGGGGACGGGCAGTAGGGCTGAGCGGCTGCGGGGCGGGTGCAAGCACGTTTCCGACTTGAGTT
GCCTCAAGAGGGGCGTGCTGAGCCAGACCTCCATCGCGCACTCCGGGGAGTGGAGGGAAGGAGCGAGGGC
TCAGTTGGGCTGTTTTGGAGGCAGGAAGCACTTGCTCTCCCAAAGTCGCTCTGAGTTGTTATCAGTAAGG
GAGCTGCAGTGGAGTAGGCGGGGAGAAGGCCGCACCCTTCTCCGGAGGGGGGAGGGGAGTGTTGCAATAC
CTTTCTGGGAGTTCTCTGCTGCCTCCTGGCTTCTGAGGACCGCCCTGGGCCTGGGAGAATCCCTTCCCCC
TCTTCCCTCGTGATCTGCAACTCCAGTCTTTCTAGCCTTAATTAACCGTTTAAACAATTCTGCAGGAATC
TAGTTATTAATAGTAATCAATTACGGGGTCATTAGTTCATAGCCCATATATGGAGTTCCGCGTTACATAA
CTTACGGTAAATGGCCCGCCTGGCTGACCGCCCAACGACCCCCGCCCATTGACGTCAATAATGACGTATG
TTCCCATAGTAACGCCAATAGGGACTTTCCATTGACGTCAATGGGTGGAGTATTTACGGTAAACTGCCCA
CTTGGCAGTACATCAAGTGTATCATATGCCAAGTACGCCCCCTATTGACGTCAATGACGGTAAATGGCCC
GCCTGGCATTATGCCCAGTACATGACCTTATGGGACTTTCCTACTTGGCAGTACATCTACGTATTAGTCA
TCGCTATTACCATGGTCGAGGTGAGCCCCACGTTCTGCTTCACTCTCCCCATCTCCCCCCCCTCCCCACC
CCCAATTTTGTATTTATTTATTTTTTAATTATTTTGTGCAGCGATGGGGGCGGGGGGGGGGGGGGGGCGC
GCGCCRGGSGGGGSGGGGSGGGGSGRGGGGSGGGGSGGGGSGAGGCGGAGAGGTGCGGCGGCAGCCAATC
AGAGCGGCGCGCTCCGAAAGTTTCCTTTTATGGCGAGGCGGCGGCGGCGGCGGCCCTATAAAAAGCGAAG
CGCGCGGCGGGCGGGAGTCGCTGCGCGCTGCCTTCGCCCCGTGCCCCGCTCCGCCGCCGCCTCGCGCCGC
CCGCCCCGGCTCTGACTGACCGCGTTACTCCCACAGGTGAGCGGGCGGGACGGCCCTTCTCCTCCGGGCT
GTAATTAGCGCTTGGTTTAATGACGGCTTGTTTCTTTTCTGTGGCTGCGTGAAAGCCTTGAGGGGCTCCG
GGAGGGCCCTTTGTGCGGGGGGAGCGGCTCGGGGGGTGCGTGCGTGTGTGTGTGCGTGGGGAGCGCCGCG
TGCGGCTCCGCGCTGCCCGGCGGCTGTGAGCGCTGCGGGCGCGGCGCGGGGCTTTGTGCGCTCCGCAGTG
TGCGCGAGGGGAGCGCGGCCGGGGGCGGTGCCCCGCGGTGCGGGGGGGGCTGCGAGGGGAACAAAGGCTG
CGTGCGGGGTGTGTGCGTGGGGGGGTGAGCAGGGGGTGTGGGCGCGTCGGTCGGGCTGCAACCCCCCCTG
CACCCCCCTCCCCGAGTTGCTGAGCACGGCCCGGCTTCGGGTGCGGGGCTCCGTACGGGGCGTGGCGCGG
GGCTCGCCGTGCCGGGCGGGGGGTGGCGGCAGGTGGGGGTGCCGGGCGGGGCGGGGCCGCCTCGGGCCGG
GGAGGGCTCGGGGGAGGGGCGCGGCGGCCCCCGGAGCGCCGGCGGCTGTCGAGGCGCGGCGAGCCGCAGC
CATTGCCTTTTATGGTAATCGTGCGAGAGGGCGCAGGGACTTCCTTTGTCCCAAATCTGTGCGGAGCCGA
AATCTGGGAGGCGCCGCCGCACCCCCTCTAGCGGGCGCGGGGCGAAGCGGTGCGGCGCCGGCAGGAAGGA
AATGGGCGGGGAGGGCCTTCGTGCGTCGCCGCGCCGCCGTCCCCTTCTCCCTCTCCAGCCTCGGGGCTGT
CCGCGGGGGGACGGCTGCCTTCGGGGGGGACGGGGCAGGGCGGGGTTCGGCTTCTGGCGTGTGACCGGCG
GCTCTAGAGCCTCTGCTAACCATGTTCATGCCTTCTTCTTTTTCCTACAGCTCCTGGGCAACGTGCTGGT
TATTGTGCTGTCTCATCATTTTGGCAAAGAATTGATTTGATACCGCGGGCCCTAAGAAGTTCCTATTCTC
TAGAAAGTATAGGAACTTCGTCGACATTTAAATCATTTAAATATAACTTCGTATAATGTATGCTATACGA
AGTTATTCGCGATGAATAAATGAAAGCTTGCAGATCTGCGACTCTAGAGGATCTGCGACTCTAGAGGATC
ATAATCAGCCATACCACATTTGTAGAGGTTTTACTTGCTTTAAAAAACCTCCCACACCTCCCCCTGAACC
TGAAACATAAAATGAATGCAATTGTTGTTGTTAACTTGTTTATTGCAGCTTATAATGGTTACAAATAAAG
CAATAGCATCACAAATTTCACAAATAAAGCATTTTTTTCACTGCATTCTAGTTGTGGTTTGTCCAAACTC
ATCAATGTATCTTATCATGTCTGGATCTGCGACTCTAGAGGATCATAATCAGCCATACCACATTTGTAGA
GGTTTTACTTGCTTTAAAAAACCTCCCACACCTCCCCCTGAACCTGAAACATAAAATGAATGCAATTGTT
GTTGTTAACTTGTTTATTGCAGCTTATAATGGTTACAAATAAAGCAATAGCATCACAAATTTCACAAATA
AAGCATTTTTTTCACTGCATTCTAGTTGTGGTTTGTCCAAACTCATCAATGTATCTTATCATGTCTGGAT
CTGCGACTCTAGAGGATCATAATCAGCCATACCACATTTGTAGAGGTTTTACTTGCTTTAAAAAACCTCC
CACACCTCCCCCTGAACCTGAAACATAAAATGAATGCAATTGTTGTTGTTAACTTGTTTATTGCAGCTTA
TAATGGTTACAAATAAAGCAATAGCATCACAAATTTCACAAATAAAGCATTTTTTTCACTGCATTCTAGT
TGTGGTTTGTCCAAACTCATCAATGTATCTTATCATGTCTGGATCCCCATCAAGCTGATCCGGAACCCTT
AATATAACTTCGTATAATGTATGCTATACGAAGTTATTAGGTCCCTCGACCTGCAGCCCAAGCTAGATCG
AATTCGGCCGGCCTTCGAACACGTGCCACCATGGACTATAAGGACCACGACGGAGACTACAAGGATCATG
ATATTGATTACAAAGACGATGACGATAAGATGGCCCCAAAGAAGAAGCGGAAGGTCGGTATCCACGGAGT
CCCAGCAGCCGACAAGAAGTACAGCATCGGCCTGGACATCGGCACCAACTCTGTGGGCTGGGCCGTGATC
ACCGACGAGTACAAGGTGCCCAGCAAGAAATTCAAGGTGCTGGGCAACACCGACCGGCACAGCATCAAGA
AGAACCTGATCGGAGCCCTGCTGTTCGACAGCGGCGAAACAGCCGAGGCCACCCGGCTGAAGAGAACCGC
CAGAAGAAGATACACCAGACGGAAGAACCGGATCTGCTATCTGCAAGAGATCTTCAGCAACGAGATGGCC
AAGGTGGACGACAGCTTCTTCCACAGACTGGAAGAGTCCTTCCTGGTGGAAGAGGATAAGAAGCACGAGC
GGCACCCCATCTTCGGCAACATCGTGGACGAGGTGGCCTACCACGAGAAGTACCCCACCATCTACCACCT
GAGAAAGAAACTGGTGGACAGCACCGACAAGGCCGACCTGCGGCTGATCTATCTGGCCCTGGCCCACATG
ATCAAGTTCCGGGGCCACTTCCTGATCGAGGGCGACCTGAACCCCGACAACAGCGACGTGGACAAGCTGT
TCATCCAGCTGGTGCAGACCTACAACCAGCTGTTCGAGGAAAACCCCATCAACGCCAGCGGCGTGGACGC
CAAGGCCATCCTGTCTGCCAGACTGAGCAAGAGCAGACGGCTGGAAAATCTGATCGCCCAGCTGCCCGGC
GAGAAGAAGAATGGCCTGTTCGGAAACCTGATTGCCCTGAGCCTGGGCCTGACCCCCAACTTCAAGAGCA
ACTTCGACCTGGCCGAGGATGCCAAACTGCAGCTGAGCAAGGACACCTACGACGACGACCTGGACAACCT
GCTGGCCCAGATCGGCGACCAGTACGCCGACCTGTTTCTGGCCGCCAAGAACCTGTCCGACGCCATCCTG
CTGAGCGACATCCTGAGAGTGAACACCGAGATCACCAAGGCCCCCCTGAGCGCCTCTATGATCAAGAGAT
ACGACGAGCACCACCAGGACCTGACCCTGCTGAAAGCTCTCGTGCGGCAGCAGCTGCCTGAGAAGTACAA
AGAGATTTTCTTCGACCAGAGCAAGAACGGCTACGCCGGCTACATTGACGGCGGAGCCAGCCAGGAAGAG
TTCTACAAGTTCATCAAGCCCATCCTGGAAAAGATGGACGGCACCGAGGAACTGCTCGTGAAGCTGAACA
GAGAGGACCTGCTGCGGAAGCAGCGGACCTTCGACAACGGCAGCATCCCCCACCAGATCCACCTGGGAGA
GCTGCACGCCATTCTGCGGCGGCAGGAAGATTTTTACCCATTCCTGAAGGACAACCGGGAAAAGATCGAG
AAGATCCTGACCTTCCGCATCCCCTACTACGTGGGCCCTCTGGCCAGGGGAAACAGCAGATTCGCCTGGA
TGACCAGAAAGAGCGAGGAAACCATCACCCCCTGGAACTTCGAGGAAGTGGTGGACAAGGGCGCTTCCGC
CCAGAGCTTCATCGAGCGGATGACCAACTTCGATAAGAACCTGCCCAACGAGAAGGTGCTGCCCAAGCAC
AGCCTGCTGTACGAGTACTTCACCGTGTATAACGAGCTGACCAAAGTGAAATACGTGACCGAGGGAATGA
GAAAGCCCGCCTTCCTGAGCGGCGAGCAGAAAAAGGCCATCGTGGACCTGCTGTTCAAGACCAACCGGAA
AGTGACCGTGAAGCAGCTGAAAGAGGACTACTTCAAGAAAATCGAGTGCTTCGACTCCGTGGAAATCTCC
GGCGTGGAAGATCGGTTCAACGCCTCCCTGGGCACATACCACGATCTGCTGAAAATTATCAAGGACAAGG
ACTTCCTGGACAATGAGGAAAACGAGGACATTCTGGAAGATATCGTGCTGACCCTGACACTGTTTGAGGA
CAGAGAGATGATCGAGGAACGGCTGAAAACCTATGCCCACCTGTTCGACGACAAAGTGATGAAGCAGCTG
AAGCGGCGGAGATACACCGGCTGGGGCAGGCTGAGCCGGAAGCTGATCAACGGCATCCGGGACAAGCAGT
CCGGCAAGACAATCCTGGATTTCCTGAAGTCCGACGGCTTCGCCAACAGAAACTTCATGCAGCTGATCCA
CGACGACAGCCTGACCTTTAAAGAGGACATCCAGAAAGCCCAGGTGTCCGGCCAGGGCGATAGCCTGCAC
GAGCACATTGCCAATCTGGCCGGCAGCCCCGCCATTAAGAAGGGCATCCTGCAGACAGTGAAGGTGGTGG
ACGAGCTCGTGAAAGTGATGGGCCGGCACAAGCCCGAGAACATCGTGATCGAAATGGCCAGAGAGAACCA
GACCACCCAGAAGGGACAGAAGAACAGCCGCGAGAGAATGAAGCGGATCGAAGAGGGCATCAAAGAGCTG
GGCAGCCAGATCCTGAAAGAACACCCCGTGGAAAACACCCAGCTGCAGAACGAGAAGCTGTACCTGTACT
ACCTGCAGAATGGGCGGGATATGTACGTGGACCAGGAACTGGACATCAACCGGCTGTCCGACTACGATGT
GGACCATATCGTGCCTCAGAGCTTTCTGAAGGACGACTCCATCGACAACAAGGTGCTGACCAGAAGCGAC
AAGAACCGGGGCAAGAGCGACAACGTGCCCTCCGAAGAGGTCGTGAAGAAGATGAAGAACTACTGGCGGC
AGCTGCTGAACGCCAAGCTGATTACCCAGAGAAAGTTCGACAATCTGACCAAGGCCGAGAGAGGCGGCCT
GAGCGAACTGGATAAGGCCGGCTTCATCAAGAGACAGCTGGTGGAAACCCGGCAGATCACAAAGCACGTG
GCACAGATCCTGGACTCCCGGATGAACACTAAGTACGACGAGAATGACAAGCTGATCCGGGAAGTGAAAG
TGATCACCCTGAAGTCCAAGCTGGTGTCCGATTTCCGGAAGGATTTCCAGTTTTACAAAGTGCGCGAGAT
CAACAACTACCACCACGCCCACGACGCCTACCTGAACGCCGTCGTGGGAACCGCCCTGATCAAAAAGTAC
CCTAAGCTGGAAAGCGAGTTCGTGTACGGCGACTACAAGGTGTACGACGTGCGGAAGATGATCGCCAAGA
GCGAGCAGGAAATCGGCAAGGCTACCGCCAAGTACTTCTTCTACAGCAACATCATGAACTTTTTCAAGAC
CGAGATTACCCTGGCCAACGGCGAGATCCGGAAGCGGCCTCTGATCGAGACAAACGGCGAAACCGGGGAG
ATCGTGTGGGATAAGGGCCGGGATTTTGCCACCGTGCGGAAAGTGCTGAGCATGCCCCAAGTGAATATCG
TGAAAAAGACCGAGGTGCAGACAGGCGGCTTCAGCAAAGAGTCTATCCTGCCCAAGAGGAACAGCGATAA
GCTGATCGCCAGAAAGAAGGACTGGGACCCTAAGAAGTACGGCGGCTTCGACAGCCCCACCGTGGCCTAT
TCTGTGCTGGTGGTGGCCAAAGTGGAAAAGGGCAAGTCCAAGAAACTGAAGAGTGTGAAAGAGCTGCTGG
GGATCACCATCATGGAAAGAAGCAGCTTCGAGAAGAATCCCATCGACTTTCTGGAAGCCAAGGGCTACAA
AGAAGTGAAAAAGGACCTGATCATCAAGCTGCCTAAGTACTCCCTGTTCGAGCTGGAAAACGGCCGGAAG
AGAATGCTGGCCTCTGCCGGCGAACTGCAGAAGGGAAACGAACTGGCCCTGCCCTCCAAATATGTGAACT
TCCTGTACCTGGCCAGCCACTATGAGAAGCTGAAGGGCTCCCCCGAGGATAATGAGCAGAAACAGCTGTT
TGTGGAACAGCACAAGCACTACCTGGACGAGATCATCGAGCAGATCAGCGAGTTCTCCAAGAGAGTGATC
CTGGCCGACGCTAATCTGGACAAAGTGCTGTCCGCCTACAACAAGCACCGGGATAAGCCCATCAGAGAGC
AGGCCGAGAATATCATCCACCTGTTTACCCTGACCAATCTGGGAGCCCCTGCCGCCTTCAAGTACTTTGA
CACCACCATCGACCGGAAGAGGTACACCAGCACCAAAGAGGTGCTGGACGCCACCCTGATCCACCAGAGC
ATCACCGGCCTGTACGAGACACGGATCGACCTGTCTCAGCTGGGAGGCGACAAAAGGCCGGCGGCCACGA
AAAAGGCCGGCCAGGCAAAAAAGAAAAAGGGAAGCGGAGCCACTAACTTCTCCCTGTTGAAACAAGCAGG
GGATGTCGAAGAGAATCCCGGGCCAGTGAGCAAGGGCGAGGAGCTGTTCACCGGGGTGGTGCCCATCCTG
GTCGAGCTGGACGGCGACGTAAACGGCCACAAGTTCAGCGTGTCCGGCGAGGGCGAGGGCGATGCCACCT
ACGGCAAGCTGACCCTGAAGTTCATCTGCACCACCGGCAAGCTGCCCGTGCCCTGGCCCACCCTCGTGAC
CACCCTGACCTACGGCGTGCAGTGCTTCAGCCGCTACCCCGACCACATGAAGCAGCACGACTTCTTCAAG
TCCGCCATGCCCGAAGGCTACGTCCAGGAGCGCACCATCTTCTTCAAGGACGACGGCAACTACAAGACCC
GCGCCGAGGTGAAGTTCGAGGGCGACACCCTGGTGAACCGCATCGAGCTGAAGGGCATCGACTTCAAGGA
GGACGGCAACATCCTGGGGCACAAGCTGGAGTACAACTACAACAGCCACAACGTCTATATCATGGCCGAC
AAGCAGAAGAACGGCATCAAGGTGAACTTCAAGATCCGCCACAACATCGAGGACGGCAGCGTGCAGCTCG
CCGACCACTACCAGCAGAACACCCCCATCGGCGACGGCCCCGTGCTGCTGCCCGACAACCACTACCTGAG
CACCCAGTCCGCCCTGAGCAAAGACCCCAACGAGAAGCGCGATCACATGGTCCTGCTGGAGTTCGTGACC
GCCGCCGGGATCACTCTCGGCATGGACGAGCTGTACAAGTAAACGCGTATGCATGGCCGGCCCTGCAGGA
ATTCGATATCAAGCTTATCGATAATCAACCTCTGGATTACAAAATTTGTGAAAGATTGACTGGTATTCTT
AACTATGTTGCTCCTTTTACGCTATGTGGATACGCTGCTTTAATGCCTTTGTATCATGCTATTGCTTCCC
GTATGGCTTTCATTTTCTCCTCCTTGTATAAATCCTGGTTGCTGTCTCTTTATGAGGAGTTGTGGCCCGT
TGTCAGGCAACGTGGCGTGGTGTGCACTGTGTTTGCTGACGCAACCCCCACTGGTTGGGGCATTGCCACC
ACCTGTCAGCTCCTTTCCGGGACTTTCGCTTTCCCCCTCCCTATTGCCACGGCGGAACTCATCGCCGCCT
GCCTTGCCCGCTGCTGGACAGGGGCTCGGCTGTTGGGCACTGACAATTCCGTGGTGTTGTCGGGGAAATC
ATCGTCCTTTCCTTGGCTGCTCGCCTGTGTTGCCACCTGGATTCTGCGCGGGACGTCCTTCTGCTACGTC
CCTTCGGCCCTCAATCCAGCGGACCTTCCTTCCCGCGGCCTGCTGCCGGCTCTGCGGCCTCTTCCGCGTC
TTCGCCTTCGCCCTCAGACGAGTCGGATCTCCCTTTGGGCCGCCTCCCCGCATCGATACCGTCGACCTCG
ACCTCGACTGTGCCTTCTAGTTGCCAGCCATCTGTTGTTTGCCCCTCCCCCGTGCCTTCCTTGACCCTGG
AAGGTGCCACTCCCACTGTCCTTTCCTAATAAAATGAGGAAATTGCATCGCATTGTCTGAGTAGGTGTCA
TTCTATTCTGGGGGGTGGGGTGGGGCAGGACAGCAAGGGGGAGGATTGGGAAGACAATGGCAGGCATGCT
GGGGAACTAGTGGTGCCAGGGCGTGCCCTTGGGCTCCCCGGGCGCGGCGGCCGCATCGAATTCTACCGGG
TAGGGGAGGCGCTTTTCCCAAGGCAGTCTGGAGCATGCGCTTTAGCAGCCCCGCTGGGCACTTGGCGCTA
CACAAGTGGCCTCTGGCCTCGCACACATTCCACATCCACCGGTAGGCGCCAACCGGCTCCGTTCTTTGGT
GGCCCCTTCGCGCCACCTTCTACTCCTCCCCTAGTCAGGAAGTTCCCCCCCGCCCCGCAGCTCGCGTCGT
GCAGGACGTGACAAATGGAAGTAGCACGTCTCACTAGTCTCGTGCAGATGGACAGCACCGCTGAGCAATG
GAAGCGGGTAGGCCTTTGGGGCAGCGGCCAATAGCAGCTTTGCTCCTTCGCTTTCTGGGCTCAGAGGCTG
GGAAGGGGTGGGTCCGGGGGCGGGCTCAGGGGCGGGCTCAGGGGCGGGGCGGGCGCCCGAAGGTCCTCCG
GAGGCCCGGCATTCTGCACGCTTCAAAAGCGCACGTCTGCCGCGCTGTTCTCCTCTTCCTCATCTCCGGG
CCTTTCGACCTGCAATCGCCGCTAGCGAAGTTCCTATTCTCTAGAAAGTATAGGAACTTCGCCACCATGG
GATCGGCCATTGAACAAGATGGATTGCACGCAGGTTCTCCGGCCGCTTGGGTGGAGAGGCTATTCGGCTA
TGACTGGGCACAACAGACAATCGGCTGCTCTGATGCCGCCGTGTTCCGGCTGTCAGCGCAGGGGCGCCCG
GTTCTTTTTGTCAAGACCGACCTGTCCGGTGCCCTGAATGAACTGCAGGACGAGGCAGCGCGGCTATCGT
GGCTGGCCACGACGGGCGTTCCTTGCGCAGCTGTGCTCGACGTTGTCACTGAAGCGGGAAGGGACTGGCT
GCTATTGGGCGAAGTGCCGGGGCAGGATCTCCTGTCATCTCACCTTGCTCCTGCCGAGAAAGTATCCATC
ATGGCTGATGCAATGCGGCGGCTGCATACGCTTGATCCGGCTACCTGCCCATTCGACCACCAAGCGAAAC
ATCGCATCGAGCGAGCACGTACTCGGATGGAAGCCGGTCTTGTCGATCAGGATGATCTGGACGAAGAGCA
TCAGGGGCTCGCGCCAGCCGAACTGTTCGCCAGGCTCAAGGCGCGCATGCCCGACGGCGATGATCTCGTC
GTGACCCATGGCGATGCCTGCTTGCCGAATATCATGGTGGAAAATGGCCGCTTTTCTGGATTCATCGACT
GTGGCCGGCTGGGTGTGGCGGACCGCTATCAGGACATAGCGTTGGCTACCCGTGATATTGCTGAAGAGCT
TGGCGGCGAATGGGCTGACCGCTTCCTCGTGCTTTACGGTATCGCCGCTCCCGATTCGCAGCGCATCGCC
TTCTATCGCCTTCTTGACGAGTTCTTCTGAGGGGATCCGCTGTAAGTCTGCAGAAATTGATGATCTATTA
AACAATAAAGATGTCCACTAAAATGGAAGTTTTTCCTGTCATACTTTGTTAAGAAGGGTGAGAACAGAGT
ACCTACATTTTGAATGGAAGGATTGGAGCTACGGGGGTGGGGGTGGGGTGGGATTAGATAAATGCCTGCT
CTTTACTGAAGGCTCTTTACTATTGCTTTATGATAATGTTTCATAGTTGGATATCATAATTTAAACAAGC
AAAACCAAATTAAGGGCCAGCTCATTCCTCCCACTCATGATCTATAGATCTATAGATCTCTCGTGGGATC
ATTGTTTTTCTCTTGATTCCCACTTTGTGGTTCTAAGTACTGTGGTTTCCAAATGTGTCAGTTTCATAGC
CTGAAGAACGAGATCAGCAGCCTCTGTTCCACATACACTTCATTCTCAGTATTGTTTTGCCAAGTTCTAA
TTCCATCAGAAAGCTTGCAGAAGATCTCCCCAACTGGGGTAACCTTTGAGTTCTCTCAGTTGGGGGGGCG
CGCCGGCTAGAAGATGGGCGGGAGTCTTCTGGGCAGGCTTAAAGGCTAACCTGGTGTGTGGGCGTTGTCC
TGCAGGGGAATTGAACAGGTGTAAAATTGGAGGGACAAGACTTCCCACAGATTTTCGGTTTTGTCGGGAA
GTTTTTTAATAGGGGCAAATAAGGAAAATGGGAGGATAGGTAGTCATCTGGGGTTTTATGCAGCAAAACT
ACAGGTTATTATTGCTTGTGATCCGCCTCGGAGTATTTTCCATCGAGGTAGATTAAAGACATGCTCACCC
GAGTTTTATACTCTCCTGCTTGAGATCCTTACTACAGTATGAAATTACAGTGTCGCGAGTTAGACTATGT
AAGCAGAATTTTAATCATTTTTAAAGAGCCCAGTACTTCATATCCATTTCTCCCGCTCCTTCTGCAGCCT
TATCAAAAGGTATTTTAGAACACTCATTTTAGCCCCATTTTCATTTATTATACTGGCTTATCCAACCCCT
AGACAGAGCATTGGCATTTTCCCTTTCCTGATCTTAGAAGTCTGATGACTCATGAAACCAGACAGATTAG
TTACATACACCACAAATCGAGGCTGTAGCTGGGGCCTCAACACTGCAGTTCTTTTATAACTCCTTAGTAC
ACTTTTTGTTGATCCTTTGCCTTGATCCTTAATTTTCAGTGTCTATCACCTCTCCCGTCAGGTGGTGTTC
CACATTTGGGCCTATTCTCAGTCCAGGGAGTTTTACAACAATAGATGTATTGAGAATCCAACCTAAAGCT
TAACTTTCCACTCCCATGAATGCCTCTCTCCTTTTTCTCCATTTATAAACTGAGCTATTAACCATTAATG
GTTTCCAGGTGGATGTCTCCTCCCCCAATATTACCTGATGTATCTTACATATTGCCAGGCTGATATTTTA
AGACATTAAAAGGTATATTTCATTATTGAGCCACATGGTATTGATTACTGCTTACTAAAATTTTGTCATT
GTACACATCTGTAAAAGGTGGTTCCTTTTGGAATGCAAAGTTCAGGTGTTTGTTGTCTTTCCTGACCTAA
GGTCTTGTGAGCTTGTATTTTTTCTATTTAAGCAGTGCTTTCTCTTGGACTGGCTTGACTCATGGCATTC
TACACGTTATTGCTGGTCTAAATGTGATTTTGCCAAGCTTCTTCAGGACCTATAATTTTGCTTGACTTGT
AGCCAAACACAAGTAAAATGATTAAGCAACAAATGTATTTGTGAAGCTTGGTTTTTAGGTTGTTGTGTTG
TGTGTGCTTGTGCTCTATAATAATACTATCCAGGGGCTGGAGAGGTGGCTCGGAGTTCAAGAGCACAGAC
TGCTCTTCCAGAAGTCCTGAGTTCAATTCCCAGCAACCACATGGTGGCTCACAACCATCTGTAATGGGAT
CTGATGCCCTCTTCTGGTGTGTCTGAAGACCACAAGTGTATTCACATTAAATAAATAAATCCTCCTTCTT
CTTCTTTTTTTTTTTTTTAAAGAGAATACTGTCTCCAGTAGAATTTACTGAAGTAATGAAATACTTTGTG
TTTGTTCCAATATGGTAGCCAATAATCAAATTACTCTTTAAGCACTGGAAATGTTACCAAGGAACTAATT
TTTATTTGAAGTGTAACTGTGGACAGAGGAGCCATAACTGCAGACTTGTGGGATACAGAAGACCAATGCA
GACTTTAATGTCTTTTCTCTTACACTAAGCAATAAAGAAATAAAAATTGAACTTCTAGTATCCTATTTGT
TTAAACTGCTAGCTTTACTTAACTTTTGTGCTTCATCTATACAAAGCTGAAAGCTAAGTCTGCAGCCATT
ACTAAACATGAAAGCAAGTAATGATAATTTTGGATTTCAAAAATGTAGGGCCAGAGTTTAGCCAGCCAGT
GGTGGTGCTTGCCTTTATGCCTTTAATCCCAGCACTCTGGAGGCAGAGACAGGCAGATCTCTGAGTTTGA
GCCCAGCCTGGTCTACACATCAAGTTCTATCTAGGATAGCCAGGAATACACACAGAAACCCTGTTGGGGA
GGGGGGCTCTGAGATTTCATAAAATTATAATTGAAGCATTCCCTAATGAGCCACTATGGATGTGGCTAAA
TCCGTCTACCTTTCTGATGAGATTTGGGTATTATTTTTTCTGTCTCTGCTGTTGGTTGGGTCTTTTGACA
CTGTGGGCTTTCTTTAAAGCCTCCTTCCTGCCATGTGGTCTCTTGTTTGCTACTAACTTCCCATGGCTTA
AATGGCATGGCTTTTTGCCTTCTAAGGGCAGCTGCTGAGATTTGCAGCCTGATTTCCAGGGTGGGGTTGG
GAAATCTTTCAAACACTAAAATTGTCCTTTAATTTTTTTTTTAAAAAATGGGTTATATAATAAACCTCAT
AAAATAGTTATGAGGAGTGAGGTGGACTAATATTAAATGAGTCCCTCCCCTATAAAAGAGCTATTAAGGC
TTTTTGTCTTATACTTAACTTTTTTTTTAAATGTGGTATCTTTAGAACCAAGGGTCTTAGAGTTTTAGTA
TACAGAAACTGTTGCATCGCTTAATCAGATTTTCTAGTTTCAAATCCAGAGAATCCAAATTCTTCACAGC
CAAAGTCAAATTAAGAATTTCTGACTTTTAATGTTAATTTGCTTACTGTGAATATAAAAATGATAGCTTT
TCCTGAGGCAGGGTCTCACTATGTATCTCTGCCTGATCTGCAACAAGATATGTAGACTAAAGTTCTGCCT
GCTTTTGTCTCCTGAATACTAAGGTTAAAATGTAGTAATACTTTTGGAACTTGCAGGTCAGATTCTTTTA
TAGGGGACACACTAAGGGAGCTTGGGTGATAGTTGGTAAAATGTGTTTCAAGTGATGAAAACTTGAATTA
TTATCACCGCAACCTACTTTTTAAAAAAAAAAGCCAGGCCTGTTAGAGCATGCTTAAGGGATCCCTAGGA
CTTGCTGAGCACACAAGAGTAGTTACTTGGCAGGCTCCTGGTGAGAGCATATTTCAAAAAACAAGGCAGA
CAACCAAGAAACTACAGTTAAGGTTACCTGTCTTTAAACCATCTGCATATACACAGGGATATTAAAATAT
TCCAAATAATATTTCATTCAAGTTTTCCCCCATCAAATTGGGACATGGATTTCTCCGGTGAATAGGCAGA
GTTGGAAACTAAACAAATGTTGGTTTTGTGATTTGTGAAATTGTTTTCAAGTGATAGTTAAAGCCCATGA
GATACAGAACAAAGCTGCTATTTCGAGGTCTCTTGGTTTATACTCAGAAGCACTTCTTTGGGTTTCCCTG
CACTATCCTGATCATGTGCTAGGCCTACCTTAGGCTGATTGTTGTTCAAATAAACTTAAGTTTCCTGTCA
GGTGATGTCATATGATTTCATATATCAAGGCAAAACATGTTATATATGTTAAACATTTGTACTTAATGTG
AAAGTTAGGTCTTTGTGGGTTTGATTTTTAATTTTCAAAACCTGAGCTAAATAAGTCATTTTTACATGTC
TTACATTTGGTGGAATTGTATAATTGTGGTTTGCAGGCAAGACTCTCTGACCTAGTAACCCTACCTATAG
AGCACTTTGCTGGGTCACAAGTCTAGGAGTCAAGCATTTCACCTTGAAGTTGAGACGTTTTGTTAGTGTA
TACTAGTTTATATGTTGGAGGACATGTTTATCCAGAAGATATTCAGGACTATTTTTGACTGGGCTAAGGA
ATTGATTCTGATTAGCACTGTTAGTGAGCATTGAGTGGCCTTTAGGCTTGAATTGGAGTCACTTGTATAT
CTCAAATAATGCTGGCCTTTTTTAAAAAGCCCTTGTTCTTTATCACCCTGTTTTCTACATAATTTTTGTT
CAAAGAAATACTTGTTTGGATCTCCTTTTGACAACAATAGCATGTTTTCAAGCCATATTTTTTTTCCTTT
TTTTTTTTTTTTTTGGTTTTTCGAGACAGGGTTTCTCTGTATAGCCCTGGCTGTCCTGGAACTCACTTTG
TAGACCAGGCTGGCCTCGAACTCAGAAATCCGCCTGCCTCTGCCTCCTGAGTGCCGGGATTAAAGGCGTG
CACCACCACGCCTGGCTAAGTTGGATATTTTGTTATATAACTATAACCAATACTAACTCCACTGGGTGGA
TTTTTAATTCAGTCAGTAGTCTTAAGTGGTCTTTATTGGCCCTTCATTAAAATCTACTGTTCACTCTAAC
AGAGGCTGTTGGTACTAGTGGCACTTAAGCAACTTCCTACGGATATACTAGCAGATTAAGGGTCAGGGAT
AGAAACTAGTCTAGCGTTTTGTATACCTACCAGCTTTATACTACCTTGTTCTGATAGAAATATTTCAGGA
CATCTAGCTTATCGATACCGTCGACGGTATCGATAAGCTTGATATCGAATTCTACCGGGTAGGGGAGGCG
CTTTTCCCAAGGCAGTCTGGAGCATGCGCTTTAGCAGCCCCGCTGGGCACTTGGCGCTACACAAGTGGCC
TCTGGCCTCGCACACATTCCACATCCACCGGTAGGCGCCAACCGGCTCCGTTCTTTGGTGGCCCCTTCGC
GCCACCTTCTACTCCTCCCCTAGTCAGGAAGTTCCCCCCCGCCCCGCAGCTCGCGTCGTGCAGGACGTGA
CAAATGGAAGTAGCACGTCTCACTAGTCTCGTGCAGATGGACAGCACCGCTGAGCAATGGAAGCGGGTAG
GCCTTTGGGGCAGCGGCCAATAGCAGCTTTGCTCCTTCGCTTTCTGGGCTCAGAGGCTGGGAAGGGGTGG
GTCCGGGGGCGGGCTCAGGGGCGGGCTCAGGGGCGGGGCGGGCGCCCGAAGGTCCTCCGGAGGCCCGGCA
TTCTGCACGCTTCAAAAGCGCACGTCTGCCGCGCTGTTCTCCTCTTCCTCATCTCCGGGCCTTTCGACCT
GCAGGTCCTCGCCATGGATCCTGATGATGTTGTTGATTCTTCTAAATCTTTTGTGATGGAAAACTTTTCT
TCGTACCACGGGACTAAACCTGGTTATGTAGATTCCATTCAAAAAGGTATACAAAAGCCAAAATCTGGTA
CACAAGGAAATTATGACGATGATTGGAAAGGGTTTTATAGTACCGACAATAAATACGACGCTGCGGGATA
CTCTGTAGATAATGAAAACCCGCTCTCTGGAAAAGCTGGAGGCGTGGTCAAAGTGACGTATCCAGGACTG
ACGAAGGTTCTCGCACTAAAAGTGGATAATGCCGAAACTATTAAGAAAGAGTTAGGTTTAAGTCTCACTG
AACCGTTGATGGAGCAAGTCGGAACGGAAGAGTTTATCAAAAGGTTCGGTGATGGTGCTTCGCGTGTAGT
GCTCAGCCTTCCCTTCGCTGAGGGGAGTTCTAGCGTTGAATATATTAATAACTGGGAACAGGCGAAAGCG
TTAAGCGTAGAACTTGAGATTAATTTTGAAACCCGTGGAAAACGTGGCCAAGATGCGATGTATGAGTATA
TGGCTCAAGCCTGTGCAGGAAATCGTGTCAGGCGATCTCTTTGTGAAGGAACCTTACTTCTGTGGTGTGA
CATAATTGGACAAACTACCTACAGAGATTTAAAGCTCTAAGGTAAATATAAAATTTTTAAGTGTATAATG
TGTTAAACTACTGATTCTAATTGTTTGTGTATTTTAGATTCCAACCTATGGAACTGATGAATGGGAGCAG
TGGTGGAATGCAGATCCTAGAGCTCGCTGATCAGCCTCGACTGTGCCTTCTAGTTGCCAGCCATCTGTTG
TTTGCCCCTCCCCCGTGCCTTCCTTGACCCTGGAAGGTGCCACTCCCACTGTCCTTTCCTAATAAAATGA
GGAAATTGCATCGCATTGTCTGAGTAGGTGTCATTCTATTCTGGGGGGTGGGGTGGGGCAGGACAGCAAG
GGGGAGGATTGGGAAGACAATAGCAGGCATGCTGGGGATGCGGTGGGCTCTATGGCTTCTGAGGCGGAAA
GAACCAGCTGGGGCTCGAGGGGGGGCCCGGTACCCAGCTTTTGTTCCCTTTAGTGAGGGTTAATTGCGCG
CTTGGCGTAATCATGGTCATAGCTGTTTCCTGTGTGAAATTGTTATCCGCTCACAATTCCACACAACATA
CGAGCCGGAAGCATAAAGTGTAAAGCCTGGGGTGCCTAATGAGTGAGCTAACTCACATTAATTGCGTTGC
GCTCACTGCCCGCTTTCCAGTCGGGAAACCTGTCGTGCCAGCTGCATTAATGAATCGGCCAACGCGCGGG
GAGAGGCGGTTTGCGTATTGGGCGCTCTTCCGCTTCCTCGCTCACTGACTCGCTGCGCTCGGTCGTTCGG
CTGCGGCGAGCGGTATCAGCTCACTCAAAGGCGGTAATACGGTTATCCACAGAATCAGGGGATAACGCAG
GAAAGAACATGTGAGCAAAAGGCCAGCAAAAGGCCAGGAACCGTAAAAAGGCCGCGTTGCTGGCGTTTTT
CCATAGGCTCCGCCCCCCTGACGAGCATCACAAAAATCGACGCTCAAGTCAGAGGTGGCGAAACCCGACA
GGACTATAAAGATACCAGGCGTTTCCCCCTGGAAGCTCCCTCGTGCGCTCTCCTGTTCCGACCCTGCCGC
TTACCGGATACCTGTCCGCCTTTCTCCCTTCGGGAAGCGTGGCGCTTTCTCATAGCTCACGCTGTAGGTA
TCTCAGTTCGGTGTAGGTCGTTCGCTCCAAGCTGGGCTGTGTGCACGAACCCCCCGTTCAGCCCGACCGC
TGCGCCTTATCCGGTAACTATCGTCTTGAGTCCAACCCGGTAAGACACGACTTATCGCCACTGGCAGCAG
CCACTGGTAACAGGATTAGCAGAGCGAGGTATGTAGGCGGTGCTACAGAGTTCTTGAAGTGGTGGCCTAA
CTACGGCTACACTAGAAGAACAGTATTTGGTATCTGCGCTCTGCTGAAGCCAGTTACCTTCGGAAAAAGA
GTTGGTAGCTCTTGATCCGGCAAACAAACCACCGCTGGTAGCGGTGGTTTTTTTGTTTGCAAGCAGCAGA
TTACGCGCAGAAAAAAAGGATCTCAAGAAGATCCTTTGATCTTTTCTACGGGGTCTGACGCTCAGTGGAA
CGAAAACTCACGTTAAGGGATTTTGGTCATGAGATTATCAAAAAGGATCTTCACCTAGATCCTTTTAAAT
TAAAAATGAAGTTTTAAATCAATCTAAAGTATATATGAGTAAACTTGGTCTGACAGTTACCAATGCTTAA
TCAGTGAGGCACCTATCTCAGCGATCTGTCTATTTCGTTCATCCATAGTTGCCTGACTCCCCGTCGTGTA
GATAACTACGATACGGGAGGGCTTACCATCTGGCCCCAGTGCTGCAATGATACCGCGAGACCCACGCTCA
CCGGCTCCAGATTTATCAGCAATAAACCAGCCAGCCGGAAGGGCCGAGCGCAGAAGTGGTCCTGCAACTT
TATCCGCCTCCATCCAGTCTATTAATTGTTGCCGGGAAGCTAGAGTAAGTAGTTCGCCAGTTAATAGTTT
GCGCAACGTTGTTGCCATTGCTACAGGCATCGTGGTGTCACGCTCGTCGTTTGGTATGGCTTCATTCAGC
TCCGGTTCCCAACGATCAAGGCGAGTTACATGATCCCCCATGTTGTGCAAAAAAGCGGTTAGCTCCTTCG
GTCCTCCGATCGTTGTCAGAAGTAAGTTGGCCGCAGTGTTATCACTCATGGTTATGGCAGCACTGCATAA
TTCTCTTACTGTCATGCCATCCGTAAGATGCTTTTCTGTGACTGGTGAGTACTCAACCAAGTCATTCTGA
GAATAGTGTATGCGGCGACCGAGTTGCTCTTGCCCGGCGTCAATACGGGATAATACCGCGCCACATAGCA
GAACTTTAAAAGTGCTCATCATTGGAAAACGTTCTTCGGGGCGAAAACTCTCAAGGATCTTACCGCTGTT
GAGATCCAGTTCGATGTAACCCACTCGTGCACCCAACTGATCTTCAGCATCTTTTACTTTCACCAGCGTT
TCTGGGTGAGCAAAAACAGGAAGGCAAAATGCCGCAAAAAAGGGAATAAGGGCGACACGGAAATGTTGAA
TACTCATACTCTTCCTTTTTCAATATTATTGAAGCATTTATCAGGGTTATTGTCTCATGAGCGGATACAT
ATTTGAATGTATTTAGAAAAATAAACAAATAGGGGTTCCGCGCACATTTCCCCGAAAAGTGCCACCTG
[124 nt withheld, positions 19949-20072]
C
[91 nt withheld, positions 20074-20164]
A
[49 nt withheld, positions 20166-20214]
CCTTTGACGTTGGAGTCCACGTTCTTT
[37 nt withheld, positions 20242-20278]
ACCCTATCTCGGTCTATTCTTTTGATTTATAAGGGATTTTGCCGATTTCGGCCTATTGGTTAAAAAATGA
GCTGATTTAACAAAAATTTAACGCGAATTTTAACAAAATATTAACGCTTACAATTTCCATTCGCCATTCA
GGCTGCGCAACTGTTGGGAAGGGCGATCGGTGCGGGCCTCTTCGCTATTACGCCAGCTGGCGAAAGGGGG
ATGTGCTGCAAGGCGATTAAGTTGGGTAACGCCAGGGTTTTCCCAGTCACGACGTTGTAAAACGACGGCC
AGTGAGCGCGCGTAATACGACTCACTATAGGGCGAATTGGAGCTCCA
Features (pLannotate 1.2.2; 47 found; start..end, strand, type, name):
      3..1085    +  misc_feature   Rosa26 left arm: left homology arm from intron 1 of the mouse Rosa26 gene (Soriano, 1999)
   1181..1484    +  enhancer       CMV enhancer: human cytomegalovirus immediate early enhancer
   1486..1763    +  promoter       chicken β-actin promoter: No description available
   1764..2780    +  intron         chimeric intron: chimera between introns from chicken β-actin and rabbit β-globin
   2856..2889    +  protein_bind   FRT (minimal): supports FLP-mediated excision but not integration (Turan and Bode, 2011) FLP recombinase from the Saccharomyces cerevisiae 2μ plasmid
   2913..2946    -  protein_bind   loxP: Cre-mediated recombination occurs in the 8-bp core sequence (GCATACAT). Cre recombinase
   3007..3090    +  CDS            large T antigen (fragment): large T antigen from SV40 (simian virus 40)
   3113..3247    +  polyA_signal   SV40 poly(A) signal: SV40 polyadenylation signal
   3261..3344    +  CDS            large T antigen (fragment): large T antigen from SV40 (simian virus 40)
   3367..3501    +  polyA_signal   SV40 poly(A) signal: SV40 polyadenylation signal
   3515..3598    +  CDS            large T antigen (fragment): large T antigen from SV40 (simian virus 40)
   3621..3755    +  polyA_signal   SV40 poly(A) signal: SV40 polyadenylation signal
   3784..3817    -  protein_bind   loxP: Cre-mediated recombination occurs in the 8-bp core sequence (GCATACAT). Cre recombinase
   4001..5602    +  CDS            Cas9(N): N-terminal portion of Streptococcus pyogenes Cas9 (Zetsche et al., 2015)
   5603..8101    +  CDS            Cas9(C): C-terminal portion of Streptococcus pyogenes Cas9 (Zetsche et al., 2015)
   8102..8149    +  CDS            nucleoplasmin NLS: bipartite nuclear localization signal from nucleoplasmin
   8216..8932    +  CDS            EGFP: the original enhanced GFP (Yang et al., 1996) mammalian codon-optimized
   8953..8983    +  misc_feature   MCS (fragment): pBluescript multiple cloning site
   8983..9571    +  misc_feature   WPRE: woodchuck hepatitis virus posttranscriptional regulatory element
   9572..9591    +  misc_feature   MCS (fragment): pBluescript multiple cloning site
   9598..9709    +  polyA_signal   bGH poly(A) signal: bovine growth hormone polyadenylation signal
   9813..9846    +  protein_bind   attB: minimal attB site for the φC31 integrase (Groth et al., 2000) phage φC31 integrase
   9868..10367   +  promoter       PGK promoter: mouse phosphoglycerate kinase 1 promoter
  10387..10420   +  protein_bind   FRT (minimal): supports FLP-mediated excision but not integration (Turan and Bode, 2011) FLP recombinase from the Saccharomyces cerevisiae 2μ plasmid
  10427..11230   +  CDS            NeoR/KanR: aminoglycoside phosphotransferase from Tn5; aph(3')-II (or nptII); confers resistance to neomycin, kanamycin, and G418 (Geneticin®)
  11240..11701   +  polyA_signal   PGK poly(A) signal: mouse phosphoglycerate kinase 1 polyadenylation signal
  11718..11756   +  protein_bind   phage φC31 attP (fragment): attachment site of phage φC31 phage φC31 integrase
  11767..16107   +  misc_feature   Rosa26 right arm: right homology arm from intron 1 of the mouse Rosa26 gene (Soriano, 1999)
  16120..16152   -  misc_feature   MCS (fragment): pBluescript multiple cloning site
  16157..16656   +  promoter       PGK promoter: mouse phosphoglycerate kinase 1 promoter
  16683..17255   +  CDS            DTA: diphtheria toxin fragment A; Corynebacterium diphtheriae tox
  17258..17330   +  CDS            small t antigen (fragment): SV40 (simian virus 40) small t antigen
  17332..17397   +  intron         small t intron: SV40 (simian virus 40) small t antigen intron
  17471..17695   +  polyA_signal   bGH poly(A) signal: bovine growth hormone polyadenylation signal
  17699..17720   +  promoter       SV40 promoter (fragment): SV40 enhancer and early promoter
  17724..17744   +  misc_feature   MCS (fragment): pBluescript multiple cloning site
  17757..17775   -  promoter       T3 promoter: promoter for bacteriophage T3 RNA polymerase
  17818..17840   -  protein_bind   lac operator (fragment): The lac repressor binds to the lac operator to inhibit transcription in E. coli. This inhibition can be relieved by adding lactose or isopropyl-β-D-thiogalactopyranoside (IPTG). lac repressor encoded by lacI
  17844..17874   -  promoter       lac promoter: promoter for the E. coli lac operon
  17889..17910   -  protein_bind   CAP binding site: CAP binding activates transcription in the presence of cAMP. E. coli catabolite activator protein
  17923..18015   -  CDS            lacI (fragment): lac repressor; lacI; The lac repressor binds to the lac operator to inhibit transcription in E. coli. This inhibition can be relieved by adding lactose or isopropyl-β-D-thiogalactopyranoside (IPTG).
  18198..18786   -  rep_origin     ori: high-copy-number ColE1/pMB1/pBR322/pUC origin of replication
  18957..19817   -  CDS            AmpR: β-lactamase; bla; confers resistance to ampicillin, carbenicillin, and related antibiotics
  19818..19922   -  promoter       AmpR promoter: bla
  19949..20377   +  rep_origin     f1 ori (sequence partly withheld): f1 bacteriophage origin of replication; arrow indicates direction of (+) strand synthesis
  20408..20563   -  CDS            lacZα (fragment): LacZα fragment of β-galactosidase; lacZ fragment
  20571..20589   +  promoter       T7 promoter: promoter for bacteriophage T7 RNA polymerase
