[The description below was written by a language model from this plasmid's Addgene catalogue record and pLannotate feature annotations shown in this document.]
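Description:
LSL-Cas9-Rosa26TV is a roughly 20.5 kb mouse gene-targeting vector built on the Ai9 backbone, designed to knock a Cre-dependent Cas9 expression cassette into the Rosa26 locus by homologous recombination. It is propagated in E. coli through a high-copy ColE1/pUC-type origin with ampicillin resistance, and it also carries an f1 origin and pBluescript-derived remnants (lac promoter, lacZα fragment, T3 and T7 promoters). The record notes that the plasmid is prone to recombination in bacteria.

The payload sits between a short left arm of about 1.1 kb and a long right arm of about 4.3 kb, both from intron 1 of Rosa26. A CAG promoter (CMV enhancer, chicken β-actin promoter and chimeric intron) is followed by a loxP-flanked stop cassette made of three tandem SV40 polyadenylation signals, which blocks transcription of the downstream coding sequence until Cre excises it. Downstream lies human codon-optimized Streptococcus pyogenes Cas9, with an N-terminal 3xFLAG tag and a C-terminal nucleoplasmin nuclear localization signal. Cas9 is joined through a P2A peptide to EGFP, so that cells expressing Cas9 are also fluorescent. A WPRE and bGH polyadenylation signal complete the transcript.

After this comes a PGK promoter-driven neomycin resistance cassette for positive G418 selection, flanked by φC31 attB and attP sites. Two minimal FRT sites are also annotated, one upstream of the stop cassette and one between the PGK promoter and NeoR. Outside the right arm, a PGK-DTA cassette provides negative selection against random integrants. According to the record, the construct serves both as a Cre-dependent Cas9 expression plasmid and as the targeting vector for Cas9 knock-in mice used in genome editing and cancer modelling.
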