Addgene plasmid #61408: LSL-Cas9-Rosa26TV
Purpose: Cre-dependent Cas9 expression plasmid and targeting vector for the mouse Rosa26 locus. Cas9 expression is Cre-dependent and the targeting vector has positive (Neo) and negative (DTA) selection.
Depositing lab: Feng Zhang. Publication: CRISPR-Cas9 Knockin Mice for Genome Editing and Cancer Modeling. Platt RJ, Chen S, Zhou Y, Yim MJ, Swiech L, Kempton HR, Dahlman JE, Parnas O, Eisenhaure TM, Jovanovic M, Graham DB, Jhunjhunwala S, Heidenreich M, Xavier RJ, Langer R, Anderson DG, Hacohen N, Regev A, Feng G, Sharp PA, Zhang F. Cell. 2014 Sep 24. pii: S0092-8674(14)01163-5. doi: 10.1016/j.cell.2014.09.014. PubMed 25263330.
Backbone
  Vector backbone: Ai9
  Backbone size w/o insert (bp): 14500
  Total vector size (bp): 20541
  Vector type: Mammalian Expression, Mouse Targeting, Cre/Lox, CRISPR
  Selectable markers: Neomycin (select with G418) ; DTA
Growth in bacteria
  Bacterial resistance: Ampicillin, 100 μg/mL
  Growth temperature: 30°C
  Growth strain: NEB Stable
  Growth instructions: Please note that this plasmid is prone to recombination. We recommend screening 3-5 colonies to ensure the full plasmid is intact.
  Copy number: Unknown
Gene/Insert 1
  Gene/Insert name: Cas9
  Species: Synthetic; streptococcus pyogenes
  Insert size (bp): 4101
  Mutation: human codon optimized
  Promoter: CAG
  Tag / fusion protein: 3xFLAG (N terminal on insert); P2A (C terminal on backbone)
  Cloning method: Gibson Cloning
  Sequencing primers: 5′ atgtctggatccccatcaagc; 3′ CTGCTTGTCGGCCATGATATAG
Gene/Insert 2
  Gene/Insert name: EGFP
  Insert size (bp): 714
  Promoter: CAG
  Cloning method: Gibson Cloning
  Sequencing primers: 5′ TGTCTCAGCTGGGAGGCGAC; 3′ gtatccacatagcgtaaaaggagc
Terms and licenses: Academic/Nonprofit Terms; Industry Terms: Not Available to Industry
How to cite: LSL-Cas9-Rosa26TV was a gift from Feng Zhang (Addgene plasmid # 61408 ; http://n2t.net/addgene:61408 ; RRID:Addgene_61408)
