>Addgene plasmid #61408 | LSL-Cas9-Rosa26TV | addgene partial sequence | sequence record 101235 | SV40-3 5'-ATTAAGGGCCAGCTCATTCCTCCCACTCAT-3'
GATTCCCACTTTGTGGTTCTAAGTACTGTGGTTTCCAAATGTGTCAGTTTCATAGCCTGAAGAACGAGAT
CAGCAGCCTCTGTTCCACATACACTTCATTCTCAGTATTGTTTTGCCAAGTTCTAATTCCATCAGAAAGC
TTGCAGAAGATCTCCCCAACTGGGGTAACCTTTGAGTTCTCTCAGTTGGGGGGGCGCGCCGGCTAGAAGA
TGGGCGGGAGTCTTCTGGGCAGGCTTAAAGGCTAACCTGGTGTGTGGGCGTTGTCCTGCAGGGGAATTGA
ACAGGTGTAAAATTGGAGGGACAAGACTTCCCACAGATTTTCGGTTTTGTCGGGAAGTTTTTTAATAGGG
GCAAATAAGGAAAATGGGAGGATAGGTAGTCATCTGGGGTTTTATGCAGCAAAACTACAGGTTATTATTG
CTTGTGATCCGCCTCGGAGTATTTTCCATCGAGGTAGATTAAAGACATGCTCACCCGAGTTTTATACTCT
CCTGCTTGAGATCCTTACTACAGTATGAAATTACAGTGTCGCGAGTTAGACTATGTAAGCAGAATTTTAA
TCATTTTTAAAGAGCCCAGTACTTCATATCCATTTCTCCCGCTCCTTCTGCAGCCTTATCAAAAGGTATT
TTAGAACACTCATTTTAGCCCCATTTTCATTTATTATACTGGCTTATCCAACCCCTAGAC
