>Addgene plasmid #61408 | LSL-Cas9-Rosa26TV | addgene partial sequence | sequence record 101256 | M13pUC-Rev 5'-AGCGGATAACAATTTCACACAGG-3'
TACGCCAAGCGCGCAATTAACCCTCACTAAAGGGAACAAAAGCTGGGTACCGGGCCCCCCCTCGAGCCCC
AGCTGGTTCTTTCCGCCTCAGAAGCCATAGAGCCCACCGCATCCCCAGCATGCCTGCTATTGTCTTCCCA
ATCCTCCCCCTTGCTGTCCTGCCCCACCCCACCCCCCAGAATAGAATGACACCTACTCAGACAATGCGAT
GCAATTTCCTCATTTTATTAGGAAAGGACAGTGGGAGTGGCACCTTCCAGGGTCAAGGAAGGCACGGGGG
AGGGGCAAACAACAGATGGCTGGCAACTAGAAGGCACAGTCGAGGCTGATCAGCGAGCTCTAGGATCTGC
ATTCCACCACTGCTCCCATTCATCAGTTCCATAGGTTGGAATCTAAAATACACAAACAATTAGAATCAGT
AGTTTAACACATTATACACTTAAAAATTTTATATTTACCTTAGAGCTTTAAATCTCTGTAGGTAGTTTGT
CCAATTATGTCACACCACAGAAGTAAGGTTCCTTCACAAAGAGATCGCCTGACACGATTTCCTGCACAGG
CTTGAGCCATATACTCATACATCGCATCTTGGCCACGTTTTCCACGGGTTTCAAAATTAATCTCAAGTTC
TACGCTTAACGCTTTCGCCTGTTCCCAGTTATTAATATATTCAACGCTAGAACTCCCCTCAGCGAAGGGA
AGGCTGAGCACTACACGCGAAGCACCATCACCGAACCTTTTGATAAACTCTTCCGTTCCGACTTGCTCCA
TCAACGGTTCAGTGAGACTTAAACCTAACTCTTTCTTAATAGTTTCGGCATTATCCACTTTTAGTGCGAG
AACCTTCGTCAGTCCTGGATACGTCACTTTGACCACGCCTCCAGCTTTTCCAGAGAGCGGGTTTTCATTA
TCTACAGAGTATCCCGCAGCGTCGTATTTATTGTCGGTACTATAAAACCCTTTCCAATCATCGTCATAAT
TTCCTTGTGTACCAGATTTTGGCTTTTGTATACCTTTTTGAATG
