>Addgene plasmid #61408 | LSL-Cas9-Rosa26TV | addgene partial sequence | sequence record 102347 | hSpCas9-R1 5'-CGCTCGTGCTTCTTATCCTC-3'
TCTTCCAGTCTGTGGAAGAAGCTGTCGTCCACCTTGGCCATCTCGTTGCTGAAGATCTCTTGCAGATAGC
AGATCCGGTTCTTCCGTCTGGTGTATCTTCTTCTGGCGGTTCTCTTCAGCCGGGTGGCCTCGGCTGTTTC
GCCGCTGTCGAACAGCAGGGCTCCGATCAGGTTCTTCTTGATGCTGTGCCGGTCGGTGTTGCCCAGCACC
TTGAATTTCTTGCTGGGCACCTTGTACTCGTCGGTGATCACGGCCCAGCCCACAGAGTTGGTGCCGATGT
CCAGGCCGATGCTGTACTTCTTGTCGGCTGCTGGGACTCCGTGGATACCGACCTTCCGCTTCTTCTTTGG
GGCCATCTTATCGTCATCGTCTTTGTAATCAATATCATGATCCTTGTAGTCTCCGTCGTGGTCCTTATAG
TCCATGGTGGCACGTGTTCGAAGGCCGGCCGAATTCGATCTAGCTTGGGCTGCAGGTCGAGGGACCTAAT
AACTTCGTATAGCATACATTATACGAAGTTATATTAAGGGTTCCGGATCAGCTTGATGGGGATCCAGACA
TGATAAGATACATTGATGAGTTTGGACAAACCACAACTAGAATGCAGTGAAAAAAATGCTTTATTTGTGA
AATTTGTGATGCTATTGCTTTATTTGTAACCATTATAAGCTGCAATAAACAAGTTAACAACAACAATTGC
ATTCATTTTATGTTTCAGGTTCAGGGGGAGGTGTGGGAGGTTTTTTAAAGCAAGTAAAACCTCTACAAAT
GTGGTATGGCTGATTATGATCCTCTAGAGTCGCAGATCC
