>Addgene plasmid #61408 | LSL-Cas9-Rosa26TV | addgene partial sequence | sequence record 102349 | pCAG-F  5'-GCAACGTGCTGGTTATTGTG-3'
GAACTTCGTCGACATTTAAATCATTTAAATATAACTTCGTATAATGTATGCTATACGAAGTTATTCGCGA
TGAATAAATGAAAGCTTGCAGATCTGCGACTCTAGAGGATCTGCGACTCTAGAGGATCATAATCAGCCAT
ACCACATTTGTAGAGGTTTTACTTGCTTTAAAAAACCTCCCACACCTCCCCCTGAACCTGAAACATAAAA
TGAATGCAATTGTTGTTGTTAACTTGTTTATTGCAGCTTATAATGGTTACAAATAAAGCAATAGCATCAC
AAATTTCACAAATAAAGCATTTTTTTCACTGCATTCTAGTTGTGGTTTGTCCAAACTCATCAATGTATCT
TATCATGTCTGGATCTGCGACTCTAGAGGATCATAATCAGCCATACCACATTTGTAGAGGTTTTACTTGC
TTTAAAAAACCTCCCACACCTCCCCCTGAACCTGAAACATAAAATGAATGCAATTGTTGTTGTTAACTTG
TTTATTGCAGCTTATAATGGTTACAAATAAAGCAATAGCATCACAAATTTCACAAATAAAGCATTTTTTT
CACTGCATTCTAGTTGTGGTTTGTCCAAACTCATCAATGTATCTTATCATGTCTGGATCTGCGACTCTAG
AGGATCATAATCAG
