>Addgene plasmid #61408 | LSL-Cas9-Rosa26TV | addgene partial sequence | sequence record 102351 | CM001 ROSA26 01 - F  5'-CACTTGCTCTCCCAAAGTCG      -3'
GCGGGGAGAAGGCCGCACCCTTCTCCGGAGGGGGGAGGGGAGTGTTGCAATACCTTTCTGGGAGTTCTCT
GCTGCCTCCTGGCTTCTGAGGACCGCCCTGGGCCTGGGAGAATCCCTTCCCCCTCTTCCCTCGTGATCTG
CAACTCCAGTCTTTCTAGCCTTAATTAACCGTTTAAACAATTCTGCAGGAATCTAGTTATTAATAGTAAT
CAATTACGGGGTCATTAGTTCATAGCCCATATATGGAGTTCCGCGTTACATAACTTACGGTAAATGGCCC
GCCTGGCTGACCGCCCAACGACCCCCGCCCATTGACGTCAATAATGACGTATGTTCCCATAGTAACGCCA
ATAGGGACTTTCCATTGACGTCAATGGGTGGAGTATTTACGGTAAACTGCCCACTTGGCAGTACATCAAG
TGTATCATATGCCAAGTACGCCCCCTATTGACGTCAATGACGGTAAATGGCCCGCCTGGCATTATGCCCA
GTACATGACCTTATGGGACTTTCCTACTTGGCAGTACATCTACGTATTAGTCATCGCTATTACCATGG
