>Addgene plasmid #61408 | LSL-Cas9-Rosa26TV | addgene partial sequence | sequence record 102352 | CM007 Cas9 5' F  5'-GAACCGGATCTGCTATCTGC      -3'
TGGCCAAGGTGGACGACAGCTTCTTCCACAGACTGGAAGAGTCCTTCCTGGTGGAAGAGGATAAGAAGCA
CGAGCGGCACCCCATCTTCGGCAACATCGTGGACGAGGTGGCCTACCACGAGAAGTACCCCACCATCTAC
CACCTGAGAAAGAAACTGGTGGACAGCACCGACAAGGCCGACCTGCGGCTGATCTATCTGGCCCTGGCCC
ACATGATCAAGTTCCGGGGCCACTTCCTGATCGAGGGCGACCTGAACCCCGACAACAGCGACGTGGACAA
GCTGTTCATCCAGCTGGTGCAGACCTACAACCAGCTGTTCGAGGAAAACCCCATCAACGCCAGCGGCGTG
GACGCCAAGGCCATCCTGTCTGCCAGACTGAGCAAGAGCAGACGGCTGGAAAATCTGATCGCCCAGCTGC
CCGGCGAGAAGAAGAATGGCCTGTTCGGAAACCTGATTGCCCTGAGCCTGGGCCTGACCCCCAACTTCAA
GAGCAACTTCGACCTGGCCGAGGATGCCAAACTGCAGCTGAGCAAGGACACCTACGACGACGACCTGGAC
AACCTGCTGGCCCAGATCGGCGACCAGTACGCCGACCTGTTTCTGGCCGCCAAGAACCTGTCCGACGCCA
TCCTGCTGAGCGACATCCTGAGAGTGAACACCGAGATCACCAAGGCCCCCCTGAGCGCCTCTATGATCAA
GAGATACGACGAGCACCACCAGGACCTGACCCTGCTGAAAGCTCTCGTGCGGCAGCAGCTGCCTGAGAAG
TACAAAGAGATTTTCTTCGACCAGAGCAAGAACGGCTACGCCGGCTACATTGACGGCGGAGCCAGCCAGG
AAGAGTTCTACAAGTTCATCAAGCCCATCCTGG
