>Addgene plasmid #61408 | LSL-Cas9-Rosa26TV | addgene partial sequence | sequence record 102353 | CM008 Cas9 M F 5'-CTTCGACTCCGTGGAAATCT      -3'
CCTGGGCACATACCACGATCTGCTGAAAATTATCAAGGACAAGGACTTCCTGGACAATGAGGAAAACGAG
GACATTCTGGAAGATATCGTGCTGACCCTGACACTGTTTGAGGACAGAGAGATGATCGAGGAACGGCTGA
AAACCTATGCCCACCTGTTCGACGACAAAGTGATGAAGCAGCTGAAGCGGCGGAGATACACCGGCTGGGG
CAGGCTGAGCCGGAAGCTGATCAACGGCATCCGGGACAAGCAGTCCGGCAAGACAATCCTGGATTTCCTG
AAGTCCGACGGCTTCGCCAACAGAAACTTCATGCAGCTGATCCACGACGACAGCCTGACCTTTAAAGAGG
ACATCCAGAAAGCCCAGGTGTCCGGCCAGGGCGATAGCCTGCACGAGCACATTGCCAATCTGGCCGGCAG
CCCCGCCATTAAGAAGGGCATCCTGCAGACAGTGAAGGTGGTGGACGAGCTCGTGAAAGTGATGGGCCGG
CACAAGCCCGAGAACATCGTGATCGAAATGGCCAGAGAGAACCAGACCACCCAGAAGGGACAGAAGAACA
GCCGCGAGAGAATGAAGCGGATCGAAGAGGGCATCAAAGAGCTGGGCAGCCAGATCCTGAAAGAACACCC
CGTGGAAAACACCCAGCTGCAGAACGAGAAGCTGTACCTGTACTACCTGCAGAATGGGCGGGATATGTAC
GTGGACCAGGAACTGGACATCAACCGGCTGTCCGACTACGATGTGGACCATATCGTGCCTCAGAGCTTTC
TGAAGGACGACTCCATCGACAACAAGGTGCTGACCAGAAGCGACAAGAACCGGGGCAAGAGCGACAACGT
GCCCTCCGAAGAGGTCGTGAAGAAGATGAAGA
