>Addgene plasmid #61408 | LSL-Cas9-Rosa26TV | addgene partial sequence | sequence record 102354 | CM009 Cas9 M R 5'-GAAGTTTCTGTTGGCGAAGC      -3'
TGTCTTGCCGGACTGCTTGTCCCGGATGCCGTTGATCAGCTTCCGGCTCAGCCTGCCCCAGCCGGTGTAT
CTCCGCCGCTTCAGCTGCTTCATCACTTTGTCGTCGAACAGGTGGGCATAGGTTTTCAGCCGTTCCTCGA
TCATCTCTCTGTCCTCAAACAGTGTCAGGGTCAGCACGATATCTTCCAGAATGTCCTCGTTTTCCTCATT
GTCCAGGAAGTCCTTGTCCTTGATAATTTTCAGCAGATCGTGGTATGTGCCCAGGGAGGCGTTGAACCGA
TCTTCCACGCCGGAGATTTCCACGGAGTCGAAGCACTCGATTTTCTTGAAGTAGTCCTCTTTCAGCTGCT
TCACGGTCACTTTCCGGTTGGTCTTGAACAGCAGGTCCACGATGGCCTTTTTCTGCTCGCCGCTCAGGAA
GGCGGGCTTTCTCATTCCCTCGGTCACGTATTTCACTTTGGTCAGCTCGTTATACACGGTGAAGTACTCG
TACAGCAGGCTGTGCTTGGGCAGCACCTTCTCGTTGGGCAGGTTCTTATCGAAGTTGGTCATCCGCTCGA
TGAAGCTCTGGGCGGAAGCGCCCTTGTCCACCACTTCCTCGAAGTTCCAGGGGGTGATGGTTTCCTCGCT
CTTTCTGGTCATCCAGGCGAATCTGCTGTTTCCCCTGGCCAGAGGGCCCACGTAGTAGGGGATGCGGAAG
GTCAGGATCTTCTCGATCTTTTCCCGGTTGTCCTTCAGGAATGGGTAAAAATCTTCCTGCCGCCGCAGAA
TGGCGTGCAGCTCTCCCAGGTGGATCTGGTGGGGGATGCTGCCG
