>Addgene plasmid #61408 | LSL-Cas9-Rosa26TV | addgene partial sequence | sequence record 102355 | CM010 Cas9 3' R  5'-TCACTTCTTTGTAGCCCTTGG     -3'
GCTTCTTTCCATGATGGTGATCCCCAGCAGCTCTTTCACACTCTTCAGTTTCTTGGACTTGCCCTTTTCC
ACTTTGGCCACCACCAGCACAGAATAGGCCACGGTGGGGCTGTCGAAGCCGCCGTACTTCTTAGGGTCCC
AGTCCTTCTTTCTGGCGATCAGCTTATCGCTGTTCCTCTTGGGCAGGATAGACTCTTTGCTGAAGCCGCC
TGTCTGCACCTCGGTCTTTTTCACGATATTCACTTGGGGCATGCTCAGCACTTTCCGCACGGTGGCAAAA
TCCCGGCCCTTATCCCACACGATCTCCCCGGTTTCGCCGTTTGTCTCGATCAGAGGCCGCTTCCGGATCT
CGCCGTTGGCCAGGGTAATCTCGGTCTTGAAAAAGTTCATGATGTTGCTGTAGAAGAAGTACTTGGCGGT
AGCCTTGCCGATTTCCTGCTCGCTCTTGGCGATCATCTTCCGCACGTCGTACACCTTGTAGTCGCCGTAC
ACGAACTCGCTTTCCAGCTTAGGGTACTTTTTGATCAGGGCGGTTCCCACGACGGCGTTCAGGTAGGCGT
CGTGGGCGTGGTGGTAGTTGTTGATCTCGCGCACTTTGTAAAACTGGAAATCCTTCCGGAAATCGGACAC
CAGCTTGGACTTCAGGGTGATCACTTTCACTTCCCGGATCAGCTTGTCATTCTCGTCGTACTTAGTGTTC
ATCCGGGAGTCCAGGATCTGTGCCACGTGCTTTGTGATCTGCCGGGTTTCCACCAGCTGTCTCTTGATGA
AGCCGGCCTTATCCAGTTCGCTCAGGCCGCCTCTCTCGGCCTTGGTCAGATTGTCGAACTTTCTCTGGGT
AATCA
