>Addgene plasmid #61408 | LSL-Cas9-Rosa26TV | addgene partial sequence | sequence record 147766 | EXFP-R 5'-GTCTTGTAGTTGCCGTCGTC-3'
GCGCTCCTGGACGTAGCCTTCGGGCATGGCGGACTTGAAGAAGTCGTGCTGCTTCATGTGGTCGGGGTAG
CGGCTGAAGCACTGCACGCCGTAGGTCAGGGTGGTCACGAGGGTGGGCCAGGGCACGGGCAGCTTGCCGG
TGGTGCAGATGAACTTCAGGGTCAGCTTGCCGTAGGTGGCATCGCCCTCGCCCTCGCCGGACACGCTGAA
CTTGTGGCCGTTTACGTCGCCGTCCAGCTCGACCAGGATGGGCACCACCCCGGTGAACAGCTCCTCGCCC
TTGCTCACTGGCCCGGGATTCTCTTCGACATCCCCTGCTTGTTTCAACAGGGAGAAGTTAGTGGCTCCGC
TTCCCTTTTTCTTTTTTGCCTGGCCGGCCTTTTTCGTGGCCGCCGGCCTTTTGTCGCCTCCCAGCTGAGA
CAGGTCGATCCGTGTCTCGTACAGGCCGGTGATGCTCTGGTGGATCAGGGTGGCGTCCAGCACCTCTTTG
GTGCTGGTGTACCTCTTCCGGTCGATGGTGGTGTCAAAGTACTTGAAGGCGGCAGGGGCTCCCAGATTGG
TCAGGGTAAACAGGTGGATGATATTCTCGGCCTGCTCTCTGATGGGCTTATCCCGGTGCTTGTTGTAGGC
GGACAGCACTTTGTCCAGATTAGCGTCGGCCAGGATCACTCTCTTGGAGAACTCGCTGATCTGCTCGATG
ATCTCGTCCAGGTAGTGCTTGTGCTGTTCCACAAACAGCTGTTTCTGCTCATTATCCTCGGGGGAGCCCT
T
